>Addgene plasmid #27478 | pFlag-CMV2-WBP2 | addgene partial sequence | sequence record 33845 | 27478 with CMV-F
TTTAGTGAACCGTCAGAATTGATCTACCATGGACTACAAAGACGATGACGACAAGCTTGCGGCCGCTCTA
GAACTAGTGGATCCGTCGACGGCCATTATGGATGGATGGGGAGAGACTATGGCGCTCAACAAGAATCACT
CGGAGGGCGGCGGAGTGATCGTCAATAACACCGAGAGCATCCTAATGTCCTATGATCACGTGGAACTCAC
ATTCAATGACATGAAGAACGTGCCAGAAGCCTTCAAAGGGACCAAGAAAGGCACTGTCTACCTTACCCCT
TACCGGGTCATCTTTCTGTCCAAGGGCAAGGATGCCATGCAGTCCTTCATGATGCCATTTTATCTCATGA
AAGACTGTGAGATCAAGCAGCCCGTATTTGGTGCAAACTACATCAAGGGAACAGTGAAGGCGGAAGCGGG
AGGTGGCTGGGAAGGCTCTGCTTCCTACAAGTTGACTTTCACGGCAGGGGGCGCCATTGAGTTCGGACAG
CGGATGCTCCAGGTGGCATCTCAAGCCTCCAGAGGTGAAGTCCCCAGTGGAGCCTATGGCTACTCTTACA
TGCCCAGCGGGGCCTATGTCTATCCCCCGCCAGTCGCCAATGGAATGTACCCCTGCCCTCCTGGCTACCC
CTATCCACCGCCCCCACCTGAGTTCTATCCAGGACCCCCCATGATGGACGGGGCCATGGGATACGTGCAG
CCCCCACCACCGCCCTACCCTGGGCCCATGGAACCTCCGGTCAGCGGCCCCGATGTCCCCTCCACTCCTG
CAGCCGAAGCCAAGGCCGCAGAAGCAGCCGCCAGCGCCTATTACAACCCAGGCAATCCTCACAACGTCTA
CATGCCCACGAGCCAGCCGCCGCCACCTCCCTACTA
