[The description below was written by a language model from this plasmid's Addgene catalogue record.]
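Description:
pFlag-CMV2-WBP2 is a mammalian expression plasmid built on the pFlag CMV2 backbone (about 4.7 kb without insert) that carries the human WW domain binding protein-2 (WBP2, also known as WBP-2) coding sequence as an insert of roughly 900 bp. The insert was placed between NotI and KpnI sites by restriction cloning; the record does not say whether these sites survive. The backbone supplies an N-terminal Flag epitope, so the protein is produced as a Flag-WBP2 fusion. As the backbone name and the CMV sequencing primer indicate, expression is expected to be driven by the cytomegalovirus immediate-early promoter, a strong constitutive promoter used for transient expression in transfected mammalian cells. The plasmid is maintained in E. coli at high copy number under ampicillin selection. No mammalian selection marker is listed, and no feature table was provided, so other elements such as the polyadenylation signal and the bacterial origin cannot be confirmed from the record.

WBP2 is a polyproline-motif-containing ligand of WW domains, and the associated publication concerns the characterization of the WW domain of human Yes-associated protein (YAP) and its proline-rich binding partners. In that context, the construct is suited to expressing epitope-tagged WBP2 in cultured mammalian cells. The Flag tag allows detection by western blot or immunofluorescence and recovery by anti-Flag immunoprecipitation. This makes it useful for co-immunoprecipitation or pull-down studies of interactions between WBP2 and WW domain proteins, without needing a WBP2-specific antibody.
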