Addgene plasmid #27478: pFlag-CMV2-WBP2
Depositing lab: Marius Sudol. Depositing organization: Geisinger Health Center. Publication: Characterization of the WW domain of human yes-associated protein and its polyproline-containing ligands. Chen HI, Einbond A, Kwak SJ, Linn H, Koepf E, Peterson S, Kelly JW, Sudol M. J Biol Chem. 1997 Jul 4. 272(27):17070-7. 10.1074/jbc.272.27.17070 PubMed 9202023.
Backbone
  Vector backbone: pFlag CMV2
  Backbone size w/o insert (bp): 4700
  Vector type: Mammalian Expression
Growth in bacteria
  Bacterial resistance: Ampicillin, 100 μg/mL
  Growth temperature: 37°C
  Growth strain: DH5alpha
  Copy number: High Copy
Gene/Insert
  Gene/Insert name: WW domain binding protein-2 (alt name: WBP-2)
  Species: H. sapiens (human)
  Insert size (bp): 900
  GenBank ID: NM_012478
  Entrez Gene: WBP2 (a.k.a. DFNB107, GRAMD6, WBP-2)
  Tag / fusion protein: Flag (N terminal on backbone)
  Cloning method: Restriction Enzyme; 5′ cloning site NotI (unknown if destroyed); 3′ cloning site Kpn1 (unknown if destroyed)
  Sequencing primers: 5′ CMV
Terms and licenses: Academic/Nonprofit Terms; Industry Terms: Not Available to Industry
How to cite: pFlag-CMV2-WBP2 was a gift from Marius Sudol (Addgene plasmid # 27478 ; http://n2t.net/addgene:27478 ; RRID:Addgene_27478)
